Addgene plasmid #153383: lvl0 UBQ5t
Purpose: Plant terminator
Depositing lab: Naomi Nakayama. Depositing organization: University of Edinburgh. Publication: Mobius Assembly for Plant Systems highlights promoter-terminator interaction in gene regulation. Andreou , Andreas I., Nirkko, Jessica , Ochoa-Villarreal, Marisol , Nakayama, Naomi. bioRxiv, March 31, 2021 10.1101/2021.03.31.437819.
Backbone
  Vector backbone: mUAV
  Backbone size w/o insert (bp): 2053
  Vector type: Plant Expression
Growth in bacteria
  Bacterial resistance: Chloramphenicol, 25 μg/mL
  Growth temperature: 37°C
  Growth strain: DH5alpha
  Copy number: High Copy
Gene/Insert
  Gene/Insert name: UBQ5 terminator
  Species: A. thaliana (mustard weed)
  Insert size (bp): 218
  Cloning method: Restriction Enzyme; 5′ cloning site AarI (destroyed during cloning); 3′ cloning site AarI (destroyed during cloning)
  Sequencing primers: 5′ tgccacctgacgtctaagaa; 3′ attaccgcctttgagtgagc
Terms and licenses: Academic/Nonprofit Terms; Industry Terms: Not Available to Industry
How to cite: lvl0 UBQ5t was a gift from Naomi Nakayama (Addgene plasmid # 153383 ; http://n2t.net/addgene:153383 ; RRID:Addgene_153383)
