[The description below was written by a language model from this plasmid's Addgene catalogue record and pLannotate feature annotations shown in this document.]
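Description:
lvl0 UBQ5t is a Level 0 standard-part plasmid from the Mobius Assembly for Plant Systems toolkit, carrying the terminator of the Arabidopsis thaliana UBQ5 gene as a 218 bp insert in the small mUAV backbone (2,053 bp without insert; the full sequence record is 2,271 nt). Although catalogued as a plant expression vector, the plasmid is not an expression construct. It contains no promoter, coding sequence or plant selection marker for use in plants, and serves as a storage and donor vector for a single regulatory part. The terminator was cloned through AarI sites, which were destroyed during cloning, consistent with the Type IIS-based domestication of parts that modular assembly systems rely on.

The annotated features all belong to the bacterial backbone. Propagation in E. coli depends on a high-copy ColE1/pUC-type origin, and selection is by chloramphenicol through the cat gene, which is driven by its native promoter and followed by the phage lambda t0 terminator. A his operon terminator and another putative bacterial terminator are also present. Elements of this kind are commonly used to insulate a cloning site from read-through transcription, though the record does not state their role here. The UBQ5 terminator was not picked up by the automated annotation, so its exact coordinates are not given, though it presumably lies in the unannotated region between these insulating terminators.

The part is intended to be combined with promoter and coding sequence modules in higher-level assemblies to build plant transcription units, where it would provide the 3′ transcription termination and polyadenylation signals. The associated study examined how promoter and terminator pairings influence gene expression in plants.
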