Features (pLannotate 1.2.2; 6 found; start..end, strand, type, name):
     35..92      +  terminator     his operon terminator: This putative transcriptin terminator from the E. coli his operon has a 2-bp deletion introduced during synthesis. Its efficiency has not been determined.
    287..875     -  rep_origin     ori: high-copy-number ColE1/pMB1/pBR322/pUC origin of replication
   1058..1152    -  terminator     lambda t0 terminator: transcription terminator from phage lambda
   1176..1832    -  CDS            cat: CAT_ECOLX - Experimental evidence at protein level: Swiss-Prot protein existence level 1. This enzyme is an effector of chloramphenicol resistance in bacteria. From Escherichia coli. This protein is used as a marker in many commonly used cloning vectors, such as pACYC184.
   1833..1930    -  promoter       cat promoter: promoter of the E. coli cat gene encoding chloramphenicol acetyltransferase
   2016..2059    -  terminator     bacterial terminator: putative bacterial transcription terminator
>Addgene plasmid #153383 | lvl0 UBQ5t | addgene full sequence | sequence record 315413 | Addgene NGS Result
TGATATTCATTGGTTGCCGCTTGAGACCCTGCAGTCCGGCAAAAAAGGGCAAGGTGTCACCACCCTGCCC
TTTTTCTTTAAAACCGAAAAGATTACTTCGCGTTATGCAGGCTTCCTCGCTCACTGACTCGCTGCGCTCG
GTCGTTCGGCTGCGGCGAGCGGTATCAGCTCACTCAAAGGCGGTAATACGGTTATCCACAGAATCAGGGG
ATAACGCAGGAAAGAACATGTGAGCAAAAGGCCAGCAAAAGGCCAGGAACCGTAAAAAGGCCGCGTTGCT
GGCGTTTTTCCACAGGCTCCGCCCCCCTGACGAGCATCACAAAAATCGACGCTCAAGTCAGAGGTGGCGA
AACCCGACAGGACTATAAAGATACCAGGCGTTTCCCCCTGGAAGCTCCCTCGTGCGCTCTCCTGTTCCGA
CCCTGCCGCTTACCGGATACCTGTCCGCCTTTCTCCCTTCGGGAAGCGTGGCGCTTTCTCATAGCTCACG
CTGTAGGTATCTCAGTTCGGTGTAGGTCGTTCGCTCCAAGCTGGGCTGTGTGCACGAACCCCCCGTTCAG
CCCGACCGCTGCGCCTTATCCGGTAACTATCGTCTTGAGTCCAACCCGGTAAGACACGACTTATCGCCAC
TGGCAGCAGCCACTGGTAACAGGATTAGCAGAGCGAGGTATGTAGGCGGTGCTACAGAGTTCTTGAAGTG
GTGGCCTAACTACGGCTACACTAGAAGAACAGTATTTGGTATCTGCGCTCTGCTGAAGCCAGTTACCTTC
GGAAAAAGAGTTGGTAGCTCTTGATCCGGCAAACAAACCACCGCTGGTAGCGGTGGTTTTTTTGTTTGCA
AGCAGCAGATTACGCGCAGAAAAAAAGGATCTCAAGAAGATCCTTTGATCTTTTCTACGGGGTCTGACGC
TCAGTGGAACGAAAACTCACGTTAAGGGATTTTGGTCATGAGATTATCAAAAAGGATCTTCACCTAGATC
CTTTTAAATTAAAAATGAAGTTTTAAATCAATCTAAAGTATATATGAGTAAACTTGGTCTGACAGCTCGA
GGCTTGGATTCTCACCAATAAAAAACGCCCGGCGGCAACCGAGCGTTCTGAACAAATCCAGATGGAGTTC
TGAGGTCATTACTGGATCTATCAACAGGAGTCCAAGCGAGCTCGATATCAAATTACGCCCCGCCCTGCCA
CTCATCGCAGTACTGTTGTAATTCATTAAGCATTCTGCCGACATGGAAGCCATCACAAACGGCATGATGA
ACCTGAATCGCCAGCGGCATCAGCACCTTGTCGCCTTGCGTATAATATTTGCCCATGGTGAAAACGGGGG
CGAAGAAGTTGTCCATATTGGCCACGTTTAAATCAAAACTGGTGAAACTCACCCAGGGATTGGCTGAGAC
GAAAAACATATTCTCAATAAACCCTTTAGGGAAATAGGCCAGGTTTTCACCGTAACACGCCACATCTTGC
GAATATATGTGTAGAAACTGCCGGAAATCGTCGTGGTATTCACTCCAGAGCGATGAAAACGTTTCAGTTT
GCTCATGGAAAACGGTGTAACAAGGGTGAACACTATCCCATATCACCAGCTCACCGTCTTTCATTGCCAT
ACGAAATTCCGGATGAGCATTCATCAGGCGGGCAAGAATGTGAATAAAGGCCGGATAAAACTTGTGCTTA
TTTTTCTTTACGGTCTTTAAAAAGGCCGTAATATCCAGCTGAACGGTCTGGTTATAGGTACATTGAGCAA
CTGACTGAAATGCCTCAAAATGTTCTTTACGATGCCATTGGGATATATCAACGGTGGTATATCCAGTGAT
TTTTTTCTCCATTTTAGCTTCCTTAGCTCCTGAAAATCTCGATAACTCAAAAAATACGCCCGGTAGTGAT
CTTATTTCATTATGGTGAAAGTTGGAACCTCTTACGTGCCCGATCAACTCGAGTGCCACCTGACGTCTAA
GAAACCATTATTATCATGACATTAACCTATAAAAATAGGCGTATCACGAGGCAGAATTTCAGATAAAAAA
AATCCTTAGCTTTCGCTAAGGATGATTTCTGGAATTCGGTCTCTGCTTTCTGTTGTAGCGGTAGATCGAT
CCTTCTCTTTCTCTCTTATCTTTTAAAAACTGCATTTCTATTTGGGAATTTTGTAAGCTCTTTAATTTGA
GTTATCATGGATTCTATGTTGAACATCTTTCGTTCTGGATTATAAATTATGGAAGGTTTTAGGATTTTAT
GGATATTCATTATGTTGTTCGTTCTATACTT
